>Addgene plasmid #188547 | pX330-U6-L101_guide-CBh-hSpCas9 | addgene full sequence | sequence record 372784 | Addgene NGS Result
GAGGGCCTATTTCCCATGATTCCTTCATATTTGCATATACGATACAAGGCTGTTAGAGAGATAATTGGAA
TTAATTTGACTGTAAACACAAAGATATTAGTACAAAATACGTGACGTAGAAAGTAATAATTTCTTGGGTA
GTTTGCAGTTTTAAAATTATGTTTTAAAATGGACTATCATATGCTTACCGTAACTTGAAAGTATTTCGAT
TTCTTGGCTTTATATATCTTGTGGAAAGGACGAAACACCGCGTCACTGAGACAGTGCGCAGTTTTAGAGC
TAGAAATAGCAAGTTAAAATAAGGCTAGTCCGTTATCAACTTGAAAAAGTGGCACCGAGTCGGTGCTTTT
TTGTTTTAGAGCTAGAAATAGCAAGTTAAAATAAGGCTAGTCCGTTTTTAGCGCGTGCGCCAATTCTGCA
GACAAATGGCTCTAGAGGTACCCGTTACATAACTTACGGTAAATGGCCCGCCTGGCTGACCGCCCAACGA
CCCCCGCCCATTGACGTCAATAGTAACGCCAATAGGGACTTTCCATTGACGTCAATGGGTGGAGTATTTA
CGGTAAACTGCCCACTTGGCAGTACATCAAGTGTATCATATGCCAAGTACGCCCCCTATTGACGTCAATG
ACGGTAAATGGCCCGCCTGGCATTGTGCCCAGTACATGACCTTATGGGACTTTCCTACTTGGCAGTACAT
CTACGTATTAGTCATCGCTATTACCATGGTCGAGGTGAGCCCCACGTTCTGCTTCACTCTCCCCATCTCC
CCCCCCTCCCCACCCCCAATTTTGTATTTATTTATTTTTTAATTATTTTGTGCAGCGATGGGGGCGGGGG
GGGGGGGGGGGCGGGGCGAGGGGCGGGGCGGGGCGAGGCGGAGAGGTGCGGCGGCAGCCAATCAGAGCGG
CGCGCTCCGAAAGTTTCCTTTTATGGCGAGGCGGCGGCGGCGGCGGCCCTATAAAAAGCGAAGCGCGCGG
CGGGCGGGAGTCGCTGCGCGCTGCCTTCGCCCCGTGCCCCGCTCCGCCGCCGCCTCGCGCCGCCCGCCCC
GGCTCTGACTGACCGCGTTACTCCCACAGGTGAGCGGGCGGGACGGCCCTTCTCCTCCGGGCTGTAATTA
GCTGAGCAAGAGGTAAGGGTTTAAGGGATGGTTGGTTGGTGGGGTATTAATGTTTAATTACCTGGAGCAC
CTGCCTGAAATCACTTTTTTTCAGGTTGGACCGGTGCCACCATGGACTATAAGGACCACGACGGAGACTA
CAAGGATCATGATATTGATTACAAAGACGATGACGATAAGATGGCCCCAAAGAAGAAGCGGAAGGTCGGT
ATCCACGGAGTCCCAGCAGCCGACAAGAAGTACAGCATCGGCCTGGACATCGGCACCAACTCTGTGGGCT
GGGCCGTGATCACCGACGAGTACAAGGTGCCCAGCAAGAAATTCAAGGTGCTGGGCAACACCGACCGGCA
CAGCATCAAGAAGAACCTGATCGGAGCCCTGCTGTTCGACAGCGGCGAAACAGCCGAGGCCACCCGGCTG
AAGAGAACCGCCAGAAGAAGATACACCAGACGGAAGAACCGGATCTGCTATCTGCAAGAGATCTTCAGCA
ACGAGATGGCCAAGGTGGACGACAGCTTCTTCCACAGACTGGAAGAGTCCTTCCTGGTGGAAGAGGATAA
GAAGCACGAGCGGCACCCCATCTTCGGCAACATCGTGGACGAGGTGGCCTACCACGAGAAGTACCCCACC
ATCTACCACCTGAGAAAGAAACTGGTGGACAGCACCGACAAGGCCGACCTGCGGCTGATCTATCTGGCCC
TGGCCCACATGATCAAGTTCCGGGGCCACTTCCTGATCGAGGGCGACCTGAACCCCGACAACAGCGACGT
GGACAAGCTGTTCATCCAGCTGGTGCAGACCTACAACCAGCTGTTCGAGGAAAACCCCATCAACGCCAGC
GGCGTGGACGCCAAGGCCATCCTGTCTGCCAGACTGAGCAAGAGCAGACGGCTGGAAAATCTGATCGCCC
AGCTGCCCGGCGAGAAGAAGAATGGCCTGTTCGGAAACCTGATTGCCCTGAGCCTGGGCCTGACCCCCAA
CTTCAAGAGCAACTTCGACCTGGCCGAGGATGCCAAACTGCAGCTGAGCAAGGACACCTACGACGACGAC
CTGGACAACCTGCTGGCCCAGATCGGCGACCAGTACGCCGACCTGTTTCTGGCCGCCAAGAACCTGTCCG
ACGCCATCCTGCTGAGCGACATCCTGAGAGTGAACACCGAGATCACCAAGGCCCCCCTGAGCGCCTCTAT
GATCAAGAGATACGACGAGCACCACCAGGACCTGACCCTGCTGAAAGCTCTCGTGCGGCAGCAGCTGCCT
GAGAAGTACAAAGAGATTTTCTTCGACCAGAGCAAGAACGGCTACGCCGGCTACATTGACGGCGGAGCCA
GCCAGGAAGAGTTCTACAAGTTCATCAAGCCCATCCTGGAAAAGATGGACGGCACCGAGGAACTGCTCGT
GAAGCTGAACAGAGAGGACCTGCTGCGGAAGCAGCGGACCTTCGACAACGGCAGCATCCCCCACCAGATC
CACCTGGGAGAGCTGCACGCCATTCTGCGGCGGCAGGAAGATTTTTACCCATTCCTGAAGGACAACCGGG
AAAAGATCGAGAAGATCCTGACCTTCCGCATCCCCTACTACGTGGGCCCTCTGGCCAGGGGAAACAGCAG
ATTCGCCTGGATGACCAGAAAGAGCGAGGAAACCATCACCCCCTGGAACTTCGAGGAAGTGGTGGACAAG
GGCGCTTCCGCCCAGAGCTTCATCGAGCGGATGACCAACTTCGATAAGAACCTGCCCAACGAGAAGGTGC
TGCCCAAGCACAGCCTGCTGTACGAGTACTTCACCGTGTATAACGAGCTGACCAAAGTGAAATACGTGAC
CGAGGGAATGAGAAAGCCCGCCTTCCTGAGCGGCGAGCAGAAAAAGGCCATCGTGGACCTGCTGTTCAAG
ACCAACCGGAAAGTGACCGTGAAGCAGCTGAAAGAGGACTACTTCAAGAAAATCGAGTGCTTCGACTCCG
TGGAAATCTCCGGCGTGGAAGATCGGTTCAACGCCTCCCTGGGCACATACCACGATCTGCTGAAAATTAT
CAAGGACAAGGACTTCCTGGACAATGAGGAAAACGAGGACATTCTGGAAGATATCGTGCTGACCCTGACA
CTGTTTGAGGACAGAGAGATGATCGAGGAACGGCTGAAAACCTATGCCCACCTGTTCGACGACAAAGTGA
TGAAGCAGCTGAAGCGGCGGAGATACACCGGCTGGGGCAGGCTGAGCCGGAAGCTGATCAACGGCATCCG
GGACAAGCAGTCCGGCAAGACAATCCTGGATTTCCTGAAGTCCGACGGCTTCGCCAACAGAAACTTCATG
CAGCTGATCCACGACGACAGCCTGACCTTTAAAGAGGACATCCAGAAAGCCCAGGTGTCCGGCCAGGGCG
ATAGCCTGCACGAGCACATTGCCAATCTGGCCGGCAGCCCCGCCATTAAGAAGGGCATCCTGCAGACAGT
GAAGGTGGTGGACGAGCTCGTGAAAGTGATGGGCCGGCACAAGCCCGAGAACATCGTGATCGAAATGGCC
AGAGAGAACCAGACCACCCAGAAGGGACAGAAGAACAGCCGCGAGAGAATGAAGCGGATCGAAGAGGGCA
TCAAAGAGCTGGGCAGCCAGATCCTGAAAGAACACCCCGTGGAAAACACCCAGCTGCAGAACGAGAAGCT
GTACCTGTACTACCTGCAGAATGGGCGGGATATGTACGTGGACCAGGAACTGGACATCAACCGGCTGTCC
GACTACGATGTGGACCATATCGTGCCTCAGAGCTTTCTGAAGGACGACTCCATCGACAACAAGGTGCTGA
CCAGAAGCGACAAGAACCGGGGCAAGAGCGACAACGTGCCCTCCGAAGAGGTCGTGAAGAAGATGAAGAA
CTACTGGCGGCAGCTGCTGAACGCCAAGCTGATTACCCAGAGAAAGTTCGACAATCTGACCAAGGCCGAG
AGAGGCGGCCTGAGCGAACTGGATAAGGCCGGCTTCATCAAGAGACAGCTGGTGGAAACCCGGCAGATCA
CAAAGCACGTGGCACAGATCCTGGACTCCCGGATGAACACTAAGTACGACGAGAATGACAAGCTGATCCG
GGAAGTGAAAGTGATCACCCTGAAGTCCAAGCTGGTGTCCGATTTCCGGAAGGATTTCCAGTTTTACAAA
GTGCGCGAGATCAACAACTACCACCACGCCCACGACGCCTACCTGAACGCCGTCGTGGGAACCGCCCTGA
TCAAAAAGTACCCTAAGCTGGAAAGCGAGTTCGTGTACGGCGACTACAAGGTGTACGACGTGCGGAAGAT
GATCGCCAAGAGCGAGCAGGAAATCGGCAAGGCTACCGCCAAGTACTTCTTCTACAGCAACATCATGAAC
TTTTTCAAGACCGAGATTACCCTGGCCAACGGCGAGATCCGGAAGCGGCCTCTGATCGAGACAAACGGCG
AAACCGGGGAGATCGTGTGGGATAAGGGCCGGGATTTTGCCACCGTGCGGAAAGTGCTGAGCATGCCCCA
AGTGAATATCGTGAAAAAGACCGAGGTGCAGACAGGCGGCTTCAGCAAAGAGTCTATCCTGCCCAAGAGG
AACAGCGATAAGCTGATCGCCAGAAAGAAGGACTGGGACCCTAAGAAGTACGGCGGCTTCGACAGCCCCA
CCGTGGCCTATTCTGTGCTGGTGGTGGCCAAAGTGGAAAAGGGCAAGTCCAAGAAACTGAAGAGTGTGAA
AGAGCTGCTGGGGATCACCATCATGGAAAGAAGCAGCTTCGAGAAGAATCCCATCGACTTTCTGGAAGCC
AAGGGCTACAAAGAAGTGAAAAAGGACCTGATCATCAAGCTGCCTAAGTACTCCCTGTTCGAGCTGGAAA
ACGGCCGGAAGAGAATGCTGGCCTCTGCCGGCGAACTGCAGAAGGGAAACGAACTGGCCCTGCCCTCCAA
ATATGTGAACTTCCTGTACCTGGCCAGCCACTATGAGAAGCTGAAGGGCTCCCCCGAGGATAATGAGCAG
AAACAGCTGTTTGTGGAACAGCACAAGCACTACCTGGACGAGATCATCGAGCAGATCAGCGAGTTCTCCA
AGAGAGTGATCCTGGCCGACGCTAATCTGGACAAAGTGCTGTCCGCCTACAACAAGCACCGGGATAAGCC
CATCAGAGAGCAGGCCGAGAATATCATCCACCTGTTTACCCTGACCAATCTGGGAGCCCCTGCCGCCTTC
AAGTACTTTGACACCACCATCGACCGGAAGAGGTACACCAGCACCAAAGAGGTGCTGGACGCCACCCTGA
TCCACCAGAGCATCACCGGCCTGTACGAGACACGGATCGACCTGTCTCAGCTGGGAGGCGACAAAAGGCC
GGCGGCCACGAAAAAGGCCGGCCAGGCAAAAAAGAAAAAGGAATTCGGCAGTGGAGAGGGCAGAGGAAGT
CTGCTAACATGCGGTGACGTCGAGGAGAATCCTGGCCCAGTGAGCAAGGGCGAGGAGCTGTTCACCGGGG
TGGTGCCCATCCTGGTCGAGCTGGACGGCGACGTAAACGGCCACAAGTTCAGCGTGTCCGGCGAGGGCGA
GGGCGATGCCACCTACGGCAAGCTGACCCTGAAGTTCATCTGCACCACCGGCAAGCTGCCCGTGCCCTGG
CCCACCCTCGTGACCACCCTGACCTACGGCGTGCAGTGCTTCAGCCGCTACCCCGACCACATGAAGCAGC
ACGACTTCTTCAAGTCCGCCATGCCCGAAGGCTACGTCCAGGAGCGCACCATCTTCTTCAAGGACGACGG
CAACTACAAGACCCGCGCCGAGGTGAAGTTCGAGGGCGACACCCTGGTGAACCGCATCGAGCTGAAGGGC
ATCGACTTCAAGGAGGACGGCAACATCCTGGGGCACAAGCTGGAGTACAACTACAACAGCCACAACGTCT
ATATCATGGCCGACAAGCAGAAGAACGGCATCAAGGTGAACTTCAAGATCCGCCACAACATCGAGGACGG
CAGCGTGCAGCTCGCCGACCACTACCAGCAGAACACCCCCATCGGCGACGGCCCCGTGCTGCTGCCCGAC
AACCACTACCTGAGCACCCAGTCCGCCCTGAGCAAAGACCCCAACGAGAAGCGCGATCACATGGTCCTGC
TGGAGTTCGTGACCGCCGCCGGGATCACTCTCGGCATGGACGAGCTGTACAAGGAATTCTAACTAGAGCT
CGCTGATCAGCCTCGACTGTGCCTTCTAGTTGCCAGCCATCTGTTGTTTGCCCCTCCCCCGTGCCTTCCT
TGACCCTGGAAGGTGCCACTCCCACTGTCCTTTCCTAATAAAATGAGGAAATTGCATCGCATTGTCTGAG
TAGGTGTCATTCTATTCTGGGGGGTGGGGTGGGGCAGGACAGCAAGGGGGAGGATTGGGAAGAGAATAGC
AGGCATGCTGGGGAGCGGCCGCAGGAACCCCTAGTGATGGAGTTGGCCACTCCCTCTCTGCGCGCTCGCT
CGCTCACTGAGGCCGGGCGACCAAAGGTCGCCCGACGCCCGGGCTTTGCCCGGGCGGCCTCAGTGAGCGA
GCGAGCGCGCAGCTGCCTGCAGGGGCGCCTGATGCGGTATTTTCTCCTTACGCATCTGTGCGGTATTTCA
CACCGCATA
[95 nt withheld, positions 6730-6824]
T
[46 nt withheld, positions 6826-6871]
C
[141 nt withheld, positions 6873-7013]
CCTTTGACGTTGGAGTCCACGTTCTTT
[37 nt withheld, positions 7041-7077]
ACTCTATCTCGGGCTATTCTTTTGATTTATAAGGGATTTTGCCGATTTCGGTCTATTGGTTAAAAAATGA
GCTGATTTAACAAAAATTTAACGCGAATTTTAACAAAATATTAACGTTTACAATTTTATGGTGCACTCTC
AGTACAATCTGCTCTGATGCCGCATAGTTAAGCCAGCCCCGACACCCGCCAACACCCGCTGACGCGCCCT
GACGGGCTTGTCTGCTCCCGGCATCCGCTTACAGACAAGCTGTGACCGTCTCCGGGAGCTGCATGTGTCA
GAGGTTTTCACCGTCATCACCGAAACGCGCGAGACGAAAGGGCCTCGTGATACGCCTATTTTTATAGGTT
AATGTCATGATAATAATGGTTTCTTAGACGTCAGGTGGCACTTTTCGGGGAAATGTGCGCGGAACCCCTA
TTTGTTTATTTTTCTAAATACATTCAAATATGTATCCGCTCATGAGACAATAACCCTGATAAATGCTTCA
ATAATATTGAAAAAGGAAGAGTATGAGTATTCAACATTTCCGTGTCGCCCTTATTCCCTTTTTTGCGGCA
TTTTGCCTTCCTGTTTTTGCTCACCCAGAAACGCTGGTGAAAGTAAAAGATGCTGAAGATCAGTTGGGTG
CACGAGTGGGTTACATCGAACTGGATCTCAACAGCGGTAAGATCCTTGAGAGTTTTCGCCCCGAAGAACG
TTTTCCAATGATGAGCACTTTTAAAGTTCTGCTATGTGGCGCGGTATTATCCCGTATTGACGCCGGGCAA
GAGCAACTCGGTCGCCGCATACACTATTCTCAGAATGACTTGGTTGAGTACTCACCAGTCACAGAAAAGC
ATCTTACGGATGGCATGACAGTAAGAGAATTATGCAGTGCTGCCATAACCATGAGTGATAACACTGCGGC
CAACTTACTTCTGACAACGATCGGAGGACCGAAGGAGCTAACCGCTTTTTTGCACAACATGGGGGATCAT
GTAACTCGCCTTGATCGTTGGGAACCGGAGCTGAATGAAGCCATACCAAACGACGAGCGTGACACCACGA
TGCCTGTAGCAATGGCAACAACGTTGCGCAAACTATTAACTGGCGAACTACTTACTCTAGCTTCCCGGCA
ACAATTAATAGACTGGATGGAGGCGGATAAAGTTGCAGGACCACTTCTGCGCTCGGCCCTTCCGGCTGGC
TGGTTTATTGCTGATAAATCTGGAGCCGGTGAGCGTGGAAGCCGCGGTATCATTGCAGCACTGGGGCCAG
ATGGTAAGCCCTCCCGTATCGTAGTTATCTACACGACGGGGAGTCAGGCAACTATGGATGAACGAAATAG
ACAGATCGCTGAGATAGGTGCCTCACTGATTAAGCATTGGTAACTGTCAGACCAAGTTTACTCATATATA
CTTTAGATTGATTTAAAACTTCATTTTTAATTTAAAAGGATCTAGGTGAAGATCCTTTTTGATAATCTCA
TGACCAAAATCCCTTAACGTGAGTTTTCGTTCCACTGAGCGTCAGACCCCGTAGAAAAGATCAAAGGATC
TTCTTGAGATCCTTTTTTTCTGCGCGTAATCTGCTGCTTGCAAACAAAAAAACCACCGCTACCAGCGGTG
GTTTGTTTGCCGGATCAAGAGCTACCAACTCTTTTTCCGAAGGTAACTGGCTTCAGCAGAGCGCAGATAC
CAAATACTGTTCTTCTAGTGTAGCCGTAGTTAGGCCACCACTTCAAGAACTCTGTAGCACCGCCTACATA
CCTCGCTCTGCTAATCCTGTTACCAGTGGCTGCTGCCAGTGGCGATAAGTCGTGTCTTACCGGGTTGGAC
TCAAGACGATAGTTACCGGATAAGGCGCAGCGGTCGGGCTGAACGGGGGGTTCGTGCACACAGCCCAGCT
TGGAGCGAACGACCTACACCGAACTGAGATACCTACAGCGTGAGCTATGAGAAAGCGCCACGCTTCCCGA
AGGGAGAAAGGCGGACAGGTATCCGGTAAGCGGCAGGGTCGGAACAGGAGAGCGCACGAGGGAGCTTCCA
GGGGGAAACGCCTGGTATCTTTATAGTCCTGTCGGGTTTCGCCACCTCTGACTTGAGCGTCGATTTTTGT
GATGCTCGTCAGGGGGGCGGAGCCTATGGAAAAACGCCAGCAACGCGGCCTTTTTACGGTTCCTGGCCTT
TTGCTGGCCTTTTGCTCACATGT
Features (pLannotate 1.2.2; 19 found; start..end, strand, type, name):
      1..241     +  promoter       U6 promoter: RNA polymerase III promoter for human U6 snRNA
    271..346     +  misc_RNA       gRNA scaffold: guide RNA scaffold for the Streptococcus pyogenes CRISPR/Cas9 system
    353..396     +  misc_RNA       gRNA scaffold (fragment): guide RNA scaffold for the Streptococcus pyogenes CRISPR/Cas9 system
    443..728     +  enhancer       CMV enhancer: human cytomegalovirus immediate early enhancer; contains an 18-bp deletion relative to the standard CMV enhancer
    730..986     +  promoter       chicken β-actin promoter: contains a 21-bp deletion relative to the standard chicken β-actin promoter
    987..1214    +  intron         hybrid intron: hybrid between chicken β-actin (CBA) and minute virus of mice (MMV) introns (Gray et al., 2011)
   1352..2953    +  CDS            Cas9(N): N-terminal portion of Streptococcus pyogenes Cas9 (Zetsche et al., 2015)
   2954..5452    +  CDS            Cas9(C): C-terminal portion of Streptococcus pyogenes Cas9 (Zetsche et al., 2015)
   5453..5500    +  CDS            nucleoplasmin NLS: bipartite nuclear localization signal from nucleoplasmin
   5570..6283    +  CDS            EGFP: EGFP is a basic (constitutively fluorescent) green fluorescent protein published in 1996, derived from Aequorea victoria. It is reported to be a rapidly-maturing weak dimer with moderate acid sensitivity.
   6317..6428    +  polyA_signal   bGH poly(A) signal: bovine growth hormone polyadenylation signal
   6533..6673    +  repeat_region  AAV2 ITR: inverted terminal repeat of adeno-associated virus serotype 2 inverted
   6678..6729    -  misc_feature   bom (fragment): basis of mobility region from pBR322
   6748..7203    +  rep_origin     f1 ori (sequence partly withheld): f1 bacteriophage origin of replication; arrow indicates direction of (+) strand synthesis
   7204..7253    -  misc_feature   bom (fragment): basis of mobility region from pBR322
   7355..7390    -  CDS            rop (fragment): Rop protein, which maintains plasmids at low copy number; rop
   7485..7589    +  promoter       AmpR promoter: bla
   7590..8450    +  CDS            AmpR: β-lactamase; bla; confers resistance to ampicillin, carbenicillin, and related antibiotics
   8621..9209    +  rep_origin     ori: high-copy-number ColE1/pMB1/pBR322/pUC origin of replication
