[The description below was written by a language model from this plasmid's Addgene catalogue record and pLannotate feature annotations shown in this document.]
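Description:
pX330-U6-L101_guide-CBh-hSpCas9 is an all-in-one mammalian CRISPR/Cas9 expression plasmid designed to target the human ABCA3 gene at the codon for amino acid L101, either to introduce a mutation or to correct one. Despite the pX330-style name, the catalogue lists the backbone as pSpCas9(BB)-2A-GFP, and the feature table agrees with that: an EGFP coding sequence follows Cas9. The plasmid is maintained in bacteria through a high-copy ColE1/pUC-type origin with ampicillin selection (AmpR under its own promoter). It also carries an f1 phage origin and a single annotated AAV2 ITR, a remnant of the parental backbone rather than a functional packaging pair.

Two expression units are present. A human U6 RNA polymerase III promoter drives the single guide RNA, in which a 20-nt human ABCA3-specific spacer, cloned between BbsI sites that were destroyed in the process, is fused to the Streptococcus pyogenes gRNA scaffold. A second, partial scaffold fragment is annotated just downstream. The CBh hybrid promoter (CMV enhancer, chicken β-actin promoter and a hybrid CBA/MVM intron) drives S. pyogenes Cas9 carrying a C-terminal nucleoplasmin NLS. According to the catalogue, Cas9 is linked through a T2A self-cleaving peptide to EGFP, and the transcript ends at a bGH polyadenylation signal. EGFP therefore marks transfected cells that express the nuclease and can be used to enrich them.

The associated work models alveolar type 2 cell dysfunction caused by ABCA3 mutations in human pluripotent stem cells. The sequenced record is 9,270 nt, longer than the catalogue total of 8,487 bp. That listed size would fit a vector lacking the 2A-GFP segment.
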