Addgene plasmid #188547: pX330-U6-L101_guide-CBh-hSpCas9
Purpose: Plasmid encoding pCas9 and gRNA for mutagenesis or gene-correction of human ABCA3 mutation at amino acid L101
Depositing lab: Darrell Kotton. Depositing organization: Boston University Medical Campus. Publication: Human pluripotent stem cell modeling of alveolar type 2 cell dysfunction caused by ABCA3 mutations. Sun YL, Hennessey EE, Heins H, Yang P, Villacorta-Martin C, Kwan J, Gopalan K, James M, Emili A, Cole FS, Wambach JA, Kotton DN. J Clin Invest. 2024 Jan 16;134(2):e164274. doi: 10.1172/JCI164274. PubMed 38226623.
Backbone
  Vector backbone: pSPCas9(BB)-2A-GFP
  Backbone size w/o insert (bp): 8467
  Total vector size (bp): 8487
  Vector type: CRISPR
Growth in bacteria
  Bacterial resistance: Ampicillin, 100 μg/mL
  Growth temperature: 37°C
  Growth strain: NEB Stable
  Copy number: Unknown
Gene/Insert
  Gene/Insert name: gRNA
  gRNA/shRNA sequence: CGTCACTGAGACAGTGCGCA GGG
  Species: H. sapiens (human)
  Promoter: U6
  Tag / fusion protein: T2A-EGFP (C terminal on insert)
  Cloning method: Restriction Enzyme; 5′ cloning site BbsI (destroyed during cloning); 3′ cloning site BbsI (destroyed during cloning)
  Sequencing primers: 5′ n/a; 3′ n/a
Terms and licenses: Academic/Nonprofit Terms; Industry Terms: Not Available to Industry
How to cite: pX330-U6-L101_guide-CBh-hSpCas9 was a gift from Darrell Kotton (Addgene plasmid # 188547 ; http://n2t.net/addgene:188547 ; RRID:Addgene_188547)
